Addgene plasmid #70146: pEGFP-C1-MKLP1 S708A
Purpose: mammalian expression of MKLP1 with an eGFP fusion and an S708A mutation
Depositing lab: Masanori Mishima. Depositing organization: University of Cambridge. Publication: Aurora B and 14-3-3 coordinately regulate clustering of centralspindlin during cytokinesis. Douglas ME, Davies T, Joseph N, Mishima M. Curr Biol. 2010 May 25;20(10):927-33. doi: 10.1016/j.cub.2010.03.055. Epub 2010 May 6. PubMed 20451386.
Backbone
  Vector backbone: pEGFP-C1
  Backbone manufacturer: Clontech
  Backbone size w/o insert (bp): 4700
  Total vector size (bp): 7283
  Vector type: Mammalian Expression
  Selectable markers: Neomycin (select with G418)
Growth in bacteria
  Bacterial resistance: Kanamycin, 50 μg/mL
  Growth temperature: 37°C
  Growth strain: DH5alpha
  Copy number: High Copy
Gene/Insert
  Gene/Insert name: MKLP1 (alt names: kinesin family member 23; KIF23)
  Species: H. sapiens (human)
  Insert size (bp): 2574
  Mutation: S708A
  Entrez Gene: KIF23 (a.k.a. CDA3, CDAIII, CDAN3, CDAN3A, CHO1, KNSL5, MKLP-1, MKLP1)
  Promoter: CMV
  Tag / fusion protein: eGFP (N terminal on backbone)
  Cloning method: Unknown
  Sequencing primers: 5′ EGFP-C; 3′ SV40pA-R
Terms and licenses: Academic/Nonprofit Terms; Industry Terms: Not Available to Industry
Depositor comments: Note that there are two silent mutations at position 2682 and 4212. The former is an artificial SalI site and the latter a polymorphism (I think). They also have Gly (GGG) artificially inserted between the starting methionine and the lysine 2.
How to cite: pEGFP-C1-MKLP1 S708A was a gift from Masanori Mishima (Addgene plasmid # 70146 ; http://n2t.net/addgene:70146 ; RRID:Addgene_70146)
