[The description below was written by a language model from this plasmid's Addgene catalogue record and pLannotate feature annotations shown in this document.]
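Description:
pEGFP-C1-MKLP1 S708A is a 7,283 bp mammalian expression plasmid built on the Clontech pEGFP-C1 backbone. It carries human MKLP1 (KIF23), the kinesin subunit of the centralspindlin complex, fused to the C-terminus of EGFP. The CMV immediate early enhancer and promoter drive a single open reading frame in which EGFP is followed by a short stretch of residual multiple cloning site and then the roughly 2.6 kb KIF23 coding sequence. Transcription is terminated by the SV40 polyadenylation signal. The insert carries a serine-to-alanine substitution at residue 708, which makes that position non-phosphorylatable. The depositor also notes two silent changes, one an engineered SalI site and the other probably a polymorphism, along with an extra glycine codon inserted between the initiating methionine and lysine 2.

The plasmid replicates in E. coli from a high-copy ColE1/pUC-type origin, and an f1 origin is also present. A single Tn5 aminoglycoside phosphotransferase gene (NeoR/KanR) provides selection in both hosts. A bacterial bla-type promoter expresses it for kanamycin resistance in bacteria, and the SV40 enhancer/early promoter with the HSV TK poly(A) signal expresses it for G418 selection in mammalian cells. The short annotated fragments of SV40 large T antigen, ble and the bGH poly(A) signal appear to be incidental matches to backbone sequence rather than functional elements.

The construct is intended for transient or stable expression of fluorescently tagged mutant MKLP1 in mammalian cells. The associated publication concerns how Aurora B and 14-3-3 regulate centralspindlin clustering during cytokinesis, which suggests use in imaging MKLP1 localisation and comparing the mutant with the wild-type protein.
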