Features (pLannotate 1.2.2; 16 found; start..end, strand, type, name):
     61..364     +  enhancer       CMV enhancer: human cytomegalovirus immediate early enhancer
    365..568     +  promoter       CMV promoter: human cytomegalovirus (CMV) immediate early promoter
    613..1329    +  CDS            EGFP: EGFP is a basic (constitutively fluorescent) green fluorescent protein published in 1996, derived from Aequorea victoria. It is reported to be a rapidly-maturing weak dimer with moderate acid sensitivity.
   1330..1351    +  misc_feature   MCS (fragment): multiple cloning site
   1363..3927    +  CDS            KIF23 (fragment): KIF23_HUMAN - Also known as KNSL5, MKLP1. Experimental evidence at protein level: Swiss-Prot protein existence level 1. Component of the centralspindlin complex that serves as a microtubule-dependent and Rho-mediated signaling required for the myosin contractile ring formation during the cell cycle cytokinesis. Essential for cytokinesis in Rho-mediated signaling. Required for the localization of ECT2 to the central spindle. Plus-end-directed motor enzyme that moves antiparallel microtubules in vitro. From Homo sapiens (Human).
   3930..3952    +  misc_feature   MCS (fragment): multiple cloning site
   3964..4048    +  CDS            large T antigen (fragment): large T antigen from SV40 (simian virus 40)
   4071..4192    +  polyA_signal   SV40 poly(A) signal: SV40 polyadenylation signal
   4226..4654    -  rep_origin     f1 ori (sequence partly withheld): f1 bacteriophage origin of replication; arrow indicates direction of (+) strand synthesis
   4681..4785    +  promoter       AmpR promoter: bla
   4787..5144    +  promoter       SV40 promoter: SV40 enhancer and early promoter
   5179..5973    +  CDS            NeoR/KanR: aminoglycoside phosphotransferase from Tn5; aph(3')-II (or nptII); confers resistance to neomycin, kanamycin, and G418 (Geneticin®)
   5994..6146    +  CDS            ble (fragment): BLE_KLEPN - Experimental evidence at protein level: Swiss-Prot protein existence level 1. Binding protein with a strong affinity to the bleomycin family of antibiotics. Binds to CL990; an antimitotic-antibiotic compound. From Klebsiella pneumoniae.
   6205..6252    +  polyA_signal   HSV TK poly(A) signal: herpes simplex virus thymidine kinase polyadenylation signal (Cole and Stacy, 1985)
   6343..6359    -  polyA_signal   bGH poly(A) signal (fragment): bovine growth hormone polyadenylation signal
   6581..7169    +  rep_origin     ori: high-copy-number ColE1/pMB1/pBR322/pUC origin of replication
>Addgene plasmid #70146 | pEGFP-C1-MKLP1 S708A | depositor full sequence | sequence record 128469 | pEGFP-C1-MKLP1 S708A sequence 7283 bps
TAGTTATTAATAGTAATCAATTACGGGGTCATTAGTTCATAGCCCATATATGGAGTTCCGCGTTACATAA
CTTACGGTAAATGGCCCGCCTGGCTGACCGCCCAACGACCCCCGCCCATTGACGTCAATAATGACGTATG
TTCCCATAGTAACGCCAATAGGGACTTTCCATTGACGTCAATGGGTGGAGTATTTACGGTAAACTGCCCA
CTTGGCAGTACATCAAGTGTATCATATGCCAAGTACGCCCCCTATTGACGTCAATGACGGTAAATGGCCC
GCCTGGCATTATGCCCAGTACATGACCTTATGGGACTTTCCTACTTGGCAGTACATCTACGTATTAGTCA
TCGCTATTACCATGGTGATGCGGTTTTGGCAGTACATCAATGGGCGTGGATAGCGGTTTGACTCACGGGG
ATTTCCAAGTCTCCACCCCATTGACGTCAATGGGAGTTTGTTTTGGCACCAAAATCAACGGGACTTTCCA
AAATGTCGTAACAACTCCGCCCCATTGACGCAAATGGGCGGTAGGCGTGTACGGTGGGAGGTCTATATAA
GCAGAGCTGGTTTAGTGAACCGTCAGATCCGCTAGCGCTACCGGTCGCCACCATGGTGAGCAAGGGCGAG
GAGCTGTTCACCGGGGTGGTGCCCATCCTGGTCGAGCTGGACGGCGACGTAAACGGCCACAAGTTCAGCG
TGTCCGGCGAGGGCGAGGGCGATGCCACCTACGGCAAGCTGACCCTGAAGTTCATCTGCACCACCGGCAA
GCTGCCCGTGCCCTGGCCCACCCTCGTGACCACCCTGACCTACGGCGTGCAGTGCTTCAGCCGCTACCCC
GACCACATGAAGCAGCACGACTTCTTCAAGTCCGCCATGCCCGAAGGCTACGTCCAGGAGCGCACCATCT
TCTTCAAGGACGACGGCAACTACAAGACCCGCGCCGAGGTGAAGTTCGAGGGCGACACCCTGGTGAACCG
CATCGAGCTGAAGGGCATCGACTTCAAGGAGGACGGCAACATCCTGGGGCACAAGCTGGAGTACAACTAC
AACAGCCACAACGTCTATATCATGGCCGACAAGCAGAAGAACGGCATCAAGGTGAACTTCAAGATCCGCC
ACAACATCGAGGACGGCAGCGTGCAGCTCGCCGACCACTACCAGCAGAACACCCCCATCGGCGACGGCCC
CGTGCTGCTGCCCGACAACCACTACCTGAGCACCCAGTCCGCCCTGAGCAAAGACCCCAACGAGAAGCGC
GATCACATGGTCCTGCTGGAGTTCGTGACCGCCGCCGGGATCACTCTCGGCATGGACGAGCTGTACAAGT
CCGGACTCAGATCTCGAGCTCTGGGCATGGGGAAGTCAGCGAGAGCTAAGACACCCCGGAAACCTACCGT
GAAAAAAGGGTCCCAAACGAACCTTAAAGACCCAGTTGGGGTATACTGTAGGGTGCGCCCACTGGGCTTT
CCTGATCAAGAGTGTTGCATAGAAGTGATCAATAATACAACTGTTCAGCTTCATACTCCTGAGGGCTACA
GACTCAACCGAAATGGAGACTATAAGGAGACTCAGTATTCATTTAAACAAGTATTTGGCACTCACACCAC
CCAGAAGGAACTCTTTGATGTTGTGGCTAATCCCTTGGTCAATGACCTCATTCATGGCAAAAATGGTCTT
CTTTTTACATATGGTGTGACGGGAAGTGGAAAAACTCACACAATGACTGGTTCTCCAGGGGAAGGAGGGC
TGCTTCCTCGTTGTTTGGACATGATCTTTAACAGTATAGGGTCATTTCAAGCTAAACGATATGTTTTCAA
ATCTAATGATAGGAATAGTATGGATATACAGTGTGAGGTTGATGCCTTATTAGAACGTCAGAAAAGAGAA
GCTATGCCCAATCCAAAGACTTCTTCTAGCAAACGACAAGTAGATCCAGAGTTTGCAGATATGATAACTG
TACAAGAATTCTGCAAAGCAGAAGAGGTTGATGAAGATAGTGTCTATGGTGTATTTGTCTCTTATATTGA
AATATATAATAATTACATATATGATCTATTGGAAGAGGTGCCGTTTGATCCCATAAAACCCAAACCTCCA
CAATCTAAATTGCTTCGTGAAGATAAGAACCATAACATGTATGTTGCAGGATGTACAGAAGTTGAAGTGA
AATCTACTGAGGAGGCTTTTGAAGTTTTCTGGAGAGGCCAGAAAAAGAGACGTATTGCTAATACCCATTT
GAATCGTGAGTCCAGCCGTTCCCATAGCGTGTTCAACATTAAATTAGTTCAGGCTCCCTTGGATGCAGAT
GGAGACAATGTCTTACAGGAAAAAGAACAAATCACTATAAGTCAGTTGTCCTTGGTAGATCTTGCTGGAA
GTGAAAGAACTAACCGGACCAGAGCAGAAGGGAACAGATTACGTGAAGCTGGTAATATTAATCAGTCACT
AATGACGCTAAGAACATGTATGGATGTCCTAAGAGAGAACCAAATGTATGGAACTAACAAGATGGTTCCA
TATCGAGATTCAAAGTTAACCCATCTGTTCAAGAACTACTTTGATGGGGAAGGAAAAGTGCGGATGATCG
TGTGTGTGAACCCCAAGGCTGAAGATTATGAAGAAAACTTGCAAGTCATGAGATTTGCGGAAGTGACTCA
AGAAGTTGAAGTAGCAAGACCTGTCGACAAGGCAATATGTGGTTTAACGCCTGGGAGGAGATACAGAAAC
CAGCCTCGAGGTCCAGTTGGAAATGAACCATTGGTTACTGACGTGGTTTTGCAGAGTTTTCCACCTTTGC
CGTCATGCGAAATTTTGGATATCAACGATGAGCAGACACTTCCAAGGCTGATTGAAGCCTTAGAGAAACG
ACATAACTTACGACAAATGATGATTGATGAGTTTAACAAACAATCTAATGCTTTTAAAGCTTTGTTACAA
GAATTTGACAATGCTGTTTTAAGTAAAGAAAACCACATGCAAGGGAAACTAAATGAAAAGGAGAAGATGA
TCTCAGGACAGAAATTGGAAATAGAACGACTGGAAAAGAAAAACAAAACTTTAGAATATAAGATTGAGAT
TTTAGAGAAAACAACTACTATCTATGAGGAAGATAAACGCAATTTGCAACAGGAACTTGAAACTCAGAAC
CAGAAACTTCAGCGACAGTTTTCTGACAAACGCAGATTAGAAGCCAGGTTGCAAGGCATGGTGACAGAAA
CGACAATGAAGTGGGAGAAAGAATGTGAGCGTAGAGTGGCAGCCAAACAGCTGGAGATGCAGAATAAACT
CTGGGTTAAAGATGAAAAGCTGAAACAACTGAAGGCTATTGTTACTGAACCTAAAACTGAGAAGCCAGAG
AGACCCTCTCGGGAGCGAGATCGAGAAAAAGTTACTCAAAGATCTGTTTCTCCATCACCTGTGCCTTTAC
TCTTTCAACCTGATCAGAACGCACCACCAATTCGTCTCCGACACAGACGAGCACGCTCTGCAGGAGACAG
ATGGGTAGATCATAAGCCCGCCTCTAACATGCAAACTGAAACAGTCATGCAGCCACATGTCCCTCATGCC
ATCACAGTATCTGTTGCAAATGAAAAGGCACTAGCTAAGTGTGAGAAGTACATGCTGACCCACCAGGAAC
TAGCCTCCGATGGGGAGATTGAAACTAAACTAATTAAGGGTGATATTTATAAAACAAGGGGTGGTGGACA
ATCTGTTCAGTTTACTGATATTGAGACTTTAAAGCAAGAATCACCAAATGGTAGTCGAAAACGAAGATCT
TCCACAGTAGCACCTGCCCAACCAGATGGTGCAGAGTCTGAATGGACCGATGTAGAAACAAGGTGTTCTG
TGGCTGTGGAGATGAGAGCAGGATCCCAGCTGGGACCTGGATATCAGCATCATGCACAACCCAAGCGCAA
AAAGCCATGACCGCGGGCCCGGGATCCACCGGATCTAGATAACTGATCATAATCAGCCATACCACATTTG
TAGAGGTTTTACTTGCTTTAAAAAACCTCCCACACCTCCCCCTGAACCTGAAACATAAAATGAATGCAAT
TGTTGTTGTTAACTTGTTTATTGCAGCTTATAATGGTTACAAATAAAGCAATAGCATCACAAATTTCACA
AATAAAGCATTTTTTTCACTGCATTCTAGTTGTGGTTTGTCCAAACTCATCAATGTATCTTAACGCGTAA
ATTGTAAGCGTTAATATTTTGTTAAAATTCGCGTTAAATTTTTGTTAAATCAGCTCATTTTTTAACCAAT
AGGCCGAAATCGGCAAAATCCCTTATAAATCAAAAGAATAGACCGAGATAGGGT
[37 nt withheld, positions 4325-4361]
AAAGAACGTGGACTCCAACGTCAAAGG
[49 nt withheld, positions 4389-4437]
T
[91 nt withheld, positions 4439-4529]
G
[124 nt withheld, positions 4531-4654]
CAGGTGGCACTTTTCGGGGAAATGTGCGCGGAACCCCTATTTGTTTATTTTTCTAAATACATTCAAATAT
GTATCCGCTCATGAGACAATAACCCTGATAAATGCTTCAATAATATTGAAAAAGGAAGAGTCCTGAGGCG
GAAAGAACCAGCTGTGGAATGTGTGTCAGTTAGGGTGTGGAAAGTCCCCAGGCTCCCCAGCAGGCAGAAG
TATGCAAAGCATGCATCTCAATTAGTCAGCAACCAGGTGTGGAAAGTCCCCAGGCTCCCCAGCAGGCAGA
AGTATGCAAAGCATGCATCTCAATTAGTCAGCAACCATAGTCCCGCCCCTAACTCCGCCCATCCCGCCCC
TAACTCCGCCCAGTTCCGCCCATTCTCCGCCCCATGGCTGACTAATTTTTTTTATTTATGCAGAGGCCGA
GGCCGCCTCGGCCTCTGAGCTATTCCAGAAGTAGTGAGGAGGCTTTTTTGGAGGCCTAGGCTTTTGCAAA
GATCGATCAAGAGACAGGATGAGGATCGTTTCGCATGATTGAACAAGATGGATTGCACGCAGGTTCTCCG
GCCGCTTGGGTGGAGAGGCTATTCGGCTATGACTGGGCACAACAGACAATCGGCTGCTCTGATGCCGCCG
TGTTCCGGCTGTCAGCGCAGGGGCGCCCGGTTCTTTTTGTCAAGACCGACCTGTCCGGTGCCCTGAATGA
ACTGCAAGACGAGGCAGCGCGGCTATCGTGGCTGGCCACGACGGGCGTTCCTTGCGCAGCTGTGCTCGAC
GTTGTCACTGAAGCGGGAAGGGACTGGCTGCTATTGGGCGAAGTGCCGGGGCAGGATCTCCTGTCATCTC
ACCTTGCTCCTGCCGAGAAAGTATCCATCATGGCTGATGCAATGCGGCGGCTGCATACGCTTGATCCGGC
TACCTGCCCATTCGACCACCAAGCGAAACATCGCATCGAGCGAGCACGTACTCGGATGGAAGCCGGTCTT
GTCGATCAGGATGATCTGGACGAAGAGCATCAGGGGCTCGCGCCAGCCGAACTGTTCGCCAGGCTCAAGG
CGAGCATGCCCGACGGCGAGGATCTCGTCGTGACCCATGGCGATGCCTGCTTGCCGAATATCATGGTGGA
AAATGGCCGCTTTTCTGGATTCATCGACTGTGGCCGGCTGGGTGTGGCGGACCGCTATCAGGACATAGCG
TTGGCTACCCGTGATATTGCTGAAGAGCTTGGCGGCGAATGGGCTGACCGCTTCCTCGTGCTTTACGGTA
TCGCCGCTCCCGATTCGCAGCGCATCGCCTTCTATCGCCTTCTTGACGAGTTCTTCTGAGCGGGACTCTG
GGGTTCGAAATGACCGACCAAGCGACGCCCAACCTGCCATCACGAGATTTCGATTCCACCGCCGCCTTCT
ATGAAAGGTTGGGCTTCGGAATCGTTTTCCGGGACGCCGGCTGGATGATCCTCCAGCGCGGGGATCTCAT
GCTGGAGTTCTTCGCCCACCCTAGGGGGAGGCTAACTGAAACACGGAAGGAGACAATACCGGAAGGAACC
CGCGCTATGACGGCAATAAAAAGACAGAATAAAACGCACGGTGTTGGGTCGTTTGTTCATAAACGCGGGG
TTCGGTCCCAGGGCTGGCACTCTGTCGATACCCCACCGAGACCCCATTGGGGCCAATACGCCCGCGTTTC
TTCCTTTTCCCCACCCCACCCCCCAAGTTCGGGTGAAGGCCCAGGGCTCGCAGCCAACGTCGGGGCGGCA
GGCCCTGCCATAGCCTCAGGTTACTCATATATACTTTAGATTGATTTAAAACTTCATTTTTAATTTAAAA
GGATCTAGGTGAAGATCCTTTTTGATAATCTCATGACCAAAATCCCTTAACGTGAGTTTTCGTTCCACTG
AGCGTCAGACCCCGTAGAAAAGATCAAAGGATCTTCTTGAGATCCTTTTTTTCTGCGCGTAATCTGCTGC
TTGCAAACAAAAAAACCACCGCTACCAGCGGTGGTTTGTTTGCCGGATCAAGAGCTACCAACTCTTTTTC
CGAAGGTAACTGGCTTCAGCAGAGCGCAGATACCAAATACTGTCCTTCTAGTGTAGCCGTAGTTAGGCCA
CCACTTCAAGAACTCTGTAGCACCGCCTACATACCTCGCTCTGCTAATCCTGTTACCAGTGGCTGCTGCC
AGTGGCGATAAGTCGTGTCTTACCGGGTTGGACTCAAGACGATAGTTACCGGATAAGGCGCAGCGGTCGG
GCTGAACGGGGGGTTCGTGCACACAGCCCAGCTTGGAGCGAACGACCTACACCGAACTGAGATACCTACA
GCGTGAGCTATGAGAAAGCGCCACGCTTCCCGAAGGGAGAAAGGCGGACAGGTATCCGGTAAGCGGCAGG
GTCGGAACAGGAGAGCGCACGAGGGAGCTTCCAGGGGGAAACGCCTGGTATCTTTATAGTCCTGTCGGGT
TTCGCCACCTCTGACTTGAGCGTCGATTTTTGTGATGCTCGTCAGGGGGGCGGAGCCTATGGAAAAACGC
CAGCAACGCGGCCTTTTTACGGTTCCTGGCCTTTTGCTGGCCTTTTGCTCACATGTTCTTTCCTGCGTTA
TCCCCTGATTCTGTGGATAACCGTATTACCGCCATGCAT
