>Addgene plasmid #70146 | pEGFP-C1-MKLP1 S708A | addgene partial sequence | sequence record 128467 | EXFP-internal-F 5'-ACGACGGCAACTACAAGACC-3'
CCGCATCGAGCTGAAGGGCATCGACTTCAAGGAGGACGGCAACATCCTGGGGCACAAGCTGGAGTACAAC
TACAACAGCCACAACGTCTATATCATGGCCGACAAGCAGAAGAACGGCATCAAGGTGAACTTCAAGATCC
GCCACAACATCGAGGACGGCAGCGTGCAGCTCGCCGACCACTACCAGCAGAACACCCCCATCGGCGACGG
CCCCGTGCTGCTGCCCGACAACCACTACCTGAGCACCCAGTCCGCCCTGAGCAAAGACCCCAACGAGAAG
CGCGATCACATGGTCCTGCTGGAGTTCGTGACCGCCGCCGGGATCACTCTCGGCATGGACGAGCTGTACA
AGTCCGGACTCAGATCTCGAGCTCTGGGCATGGGGAAGTCAGCGAGAGCTAAGACACCCCGGAAACCTAC
CGTGAAAAAAGGGTCCCAAACGAACCTTAAAGACCCAGTTGGGGTATACTGTAGGGTGCGCCCACTGGGC
TTTCCTGATCAAGAGTGTTGCATAGAAGTGATCAATAATACAACTGTTCAGCTTCATACTCCTGAGGGCT
ACAGACTCAACCGAAATGGAGACTATAAGGAGACTCAGTATTCATTTAAACAAGTATTTGGCACTCACAC
CACCCAGAAGGAACTCTTTGATGTTGTGGCTAATCCCTTGGTCAATGACCTCATTCATGGCAAAAATGGT
CTTCTTTTTACATATGGTGTGACGGGAAGTGGAAAAACTCACACAATGACTGG
