>Addgene plasmid #70146 | pEGFP-C1-MKLP1 S708A | addgene partial sequence | sequence record 128468 | pEGFP-R 5'-acctctacaaatgtggtatg-3'
GGGCCCGCGGTCATGGCTTTTTGCGCTTGGGTTGTGCATGATGCTGATATCCAGGTCCCAGCTGGGATCC
TGCTCTCATCTCCACAGCCACAGAACACCTTGTTTCTACATCGGTCCATTCAGACTCTGCACCATCTGGT
TGGGCAGGTGCTACTGTGGAAGATCTTCGTTTTCGACTACCATTTGGTGATTCTTGCTTTAAAGTCTCAA
TATCAGTAAACTGAACAGATTGTCCACCACCCCTTGTTTTATAAATATCACCCTTAATTAGTTTAGTTTC
AATCTCCCCATCGGAGGCTAGTTCCTGGTGGGTCAGCATGTACTTCTCACACTTAGCTAGTGCCTTTTCA
TTTGCAACAGATACTGTGATGGCATGAGGGACATGTGGCTGCATGACTGTTTCAGTTTGCATGTTAGAGG
CGGGCTTATGATCTACCCATCTGTCTCCTGCAGAGCGTGCTCGTCTGTGTCGGAGACGAATTGGTGGTGC
GTTCTGATCAGGTTGAAAGAGTAAAGGCACAGGTGATGGAGAAACAGATCTTTGAGTAACTTTTTCTCGA
TCTCGCTCCCGAGAGGGTCTCTCTGGCTTCTCAGTTTTAGGTTCAGTAACAATAGCCTTCAGTTGTTTCA
GCTTTTCATCTTTAACCCAGAGTTTATTCTGCATCTCCAGCTGTTTGGCTGCCACTCTACGCTCACATTC
TTTCTCCCACTTCATTGTCGTTTCTGTCACCATGCCTTGCAACCTGGCTTCTAATCTGCGTTTGTCAGAA
